>Addgene plasmid #135955 | U6-DNMT1-hSynapsin-PE2-Nterminal-P2A-EGFP-KASH-lenti | addgene full sequence | sequence record 269512 | Addgene NGS Result
AGGAGCTTTGTTCCTTGGGTTCTTGGGAGCAGCAGGAAGCACTATGGGCGCAGCGTCAATGACGCTGACG
GTACAGGCCAGACAATTATTGTCTGGTATAGTGCAGCAGCAGAACAATTTGCTGAGGGCTATTGAGGCGC
AACAGCATCTGTTGCAACTCACAGTCTGGGGCATCAAGCAGCTCCAGGCAAGAATCCTGGCTGTGGAAAG
ATACCTAAAGGATCAACAGCTCCTGGGGATTTGGGGTTGCTCTGGAAAACTCATTTGCACCACTGCTGTG
CCTTGGAATGCTAGTTGGAGTAATAAATCTCTGGAACAGATTTGGAATCACACGACCTGGATGGAGTGGG
ACAGAGAAATTAACAATTACACAAGCTTAATACACTCCTTAATTGAAGAATCGCAAAACCAGCAAGAAAA
GAATGAACAAGAATTATTGGAATTAGATAAATGGGCAAGTTTGTGGAATTGGTTTAACATAACAAATTGG
CTGTGGTATATAAAATTATTCATAATGATAGTAGGAGGCTTGGTAGGTTTAAGAATAGTTTTTGCTGTAC
TTTCTATAGTGAATAGAGTTAGGCAGGGATATTCACCATTATCGTTTCAGACCCACCTCCCAACCCCGAG
GGGACCCGACAGGCCCGAAGGAATAGAAGAAGAAGGTGGAGAGAGAGACAGAGACAGATCCATTCGATTA
GTGAACGGATCGGCACTGCGTGCGCCAATTCTGCAGACAAATGGCAGTATTCATCCACAATTTTAAAAGA
AAAGGGGGGATTGGGGGGTACAGTGCAGGGGAAAGAATAGTAGACATAATAGCAACAGACATACAAACTA
AAGAATTACAAAAACAAATTACAAAAATTCAAAATTTTCGGGTTTATTACAGGGACAGCAGAGATCCAGT
TTGGTTAATTAAGGTACCAAGGTCGGGCAGGAAGAGGGCCTATTTCCCATGATTCCTTCATATTTGCATA
TACGATACAAGGCTGTTAGAGAGATAATTAGAATTAATTTGACTGTAAACACAAAGATATTAGTACAAAA
TACGTGACGTAGAAAGTAATAATTTCTTGGGTAGTTTGCAGTTTTAAAATTATGTTTTAAAATGGACTAT
CATATGCTTACCGTAACTTGAAAGTATTTCGATTTCTTGGCTTTATATATCTTGTGGAAAGGACGAAACA
CCGCGGGCTGGAGCTGTTCGCGCGTTTTAGAGCTAGAAATAGCAAGTTAAAATAAGGCTAGTCCGTTATC
AACTTGAAAAAGTGGCACCGAGTCGGTGCAAGATGCAAGCGCGAACAGCTCCAGTTTTTTTGAATTCAGT
GCAAGTGGGTTTTAGGACCAGGATGAGGCGGGGTGGGGGTGCCTACCTGACGACCGACCCCGACCCACTG
GACAAGCACCCAACCCCCATTCCCCAAATTGCGCATCCCCTATCAGAGAGGGGGAGGGGAAACAGGATGC
GGCGAGGCGCGTGCGCACTGCCAGCTTCAGCACCGCGGACAGTGCCTTCGCCCCCGCCTGGCGGCGCGCG
CCACCGCCGCCTCAGCACTGAAGGCGCGCTGACGTCACTCGCCGGTCCCCCGCAAACTCCCCTTCCCGGC
CACCTTGGTCGCGTCCGCGCCGCCGCCGGCCCAGCCGGACCGCACCACGCGAGGCGCGAGATAGGGGGGC
ACGGGCGCGACCATCTGCGCTGCGGCGCCGGCGACTCAGCGCTGCCTCAGTCTGCGGTGGGCAGCGGAGG
AGTCGTGTCGTGCCTGAGAGCGCAGTCGAGAATCTAGAGCGCTGCCACCATGAAACGGACAGCCGACGGA
AGCGAGTTCGAGTCACCAAAGAAGAAGCGGAAAGTCGACAAGAAGTACAGCATCGGCCTGGACATCGGCA
CCAACTCTGTGGGCTGGGCCGTGATCACCGACGAGTACAAGGTGCCCAGCAAGAAATTCAAGGTGCTGGG
CAACACCGACCGGCACAGCATCAAGAAGAACCTGATCGGAGCCCTGCTGTTCGACAGCGGCGAAACAGCC
GAGGCCACCCGGCTGAAGAGAACCGCCAGAAGAAGATACACCAGACGGAAGAACCGGATCTGCTATCTGC
AAGAGATCTTCAGCAACGAGATGGCCAAGGTGGACGACAGCTTCTTCCACAGACTGGAAGAGTCCTTCCT
GGTGGAAGAGGATAAGAAGCACGAGCGGCACCCCATCTTCGGCAACATCGTGGACGAGGTGGCCTACCAC
GAGAAGTACCCCACCATCTACCACCTGAGAAAGAAACTGGTGGACAGCACCGACAAGGCCGACCTGCGGC
TGATCTATCTGGCCCTGGCCCACATGATCAAGTTCCGGGGCCACTTCCTGATCGAGGGCGACCTGAACCC
CGACAACAGCGACGTGGACAAGCTGTTCATCCAGCTGGTGCAGACCTACAACCAGCTGTTCGAGGAAAAC
CCCATCAACGCCAGCGGCGTGGACGCCAAGGCCATCCTGTCTGCCAGACTGAGCAAGAGCAGACGGCTGG
AAAATCTGATCGCCCAGCTGCCCGGCGAGAAGAAGAATGGCCTGTTCGGAAACCTGATTGCCCTGAGCCT
GGGCCTGACCCCCAACTTCAAGAGCAACTTCGACCTGGCCGAGGATGCCAAACTGCAGCTGAGCAAGGAC
ACCTACGACGACGACCTGGACAACCTGCTGGCCCAGATCGGCGACCAGTACGCCGACCTGTTTCTGGCCG
CCAAGAACCTGTCCGACGCCATCCTGCTGAGCGACATCCTGAGAGTGAACACCGAGATCACCAAGGCCCC
CCTGAGCGCCTCTATGATCAAGAGATACGACGAGCACCACCAGGACCTGACCCTGCTGAAAGCTCTCGTG
CGGCAGCAGCTGCCTGAGAAGTACAAAGAGATTTTCTTCGACCAGAGCAAGAACGGCTACGCCGGCTACA
TTGACGGCGGAGCCAGCCAGGAAGAGTTCTACAAGTTCATCAAGCCCATCCTGGAAAAGATGGACGGCAC
CGAGGAACTGCTCGTGAAGCTGAACAGAGAGGACCTGCTGCGGAAGCAGCGGACCTTCGACAACGGCAGC
ATCCCCCACCAGATCCACCTGGGAGAGCTGCACGCCATTCTGCGGCGGCAGGAAGATTTTTACCCATTCC
TGAAGGACAACCGGGAAAAGATCGAGAAGATCCTGACCTTCCGCATCCCCTACTACGTGGGCCCTCTGGC
CAGGGGAAACAGCAGATTCGCCTGGATGACCAGAAAGAGCGAGGAAACCATCACCCCCTGGAACTTCGAG
GAAGTGGTGGACAAGGGCGCTTCCGCCCAGAGCTTCATCGAGCGGATGACCAACTTCGATAAGAACCTGC
CCAACGAGAAGGTGCTGCCCAAGCACAGCCTGCTGTACGAGTACTTCACCGTGTATAACGAGCTGACCAA
AGTGAAATACGTGACCGAGGGAATGAGAAAGCCCGCCTTCCTGAGCGGCGAGCAGAAAAAGGCCATCGTG
GACCTGCTGTTCAAGACCAACCGGAAAGTGACCGTGAAGCAGCTGAAAGAGGACTACTTCAAGAAAATCG
AGTGCCTGTCCTACGAGACAGAGATCCTGACAGTGGAGTATGGCCTGCTGCCAATCGGCAAGATCGTGGA
GAAGAGGATCGAGTGTACCGTGTACTCTGTGGATAACAATGGCAACATCTATACACAGCCCGTGGCACAG
TGGCACGATAGGGGAGAGCAGGAGGTGTTCGAGTATTGCCTGGAGGACGGCAGCCTGATCAGGGCAACCA
AGGACCACAAGTTCATGACAGTGGATGGCCAGATGCTGCCCATCGACGAGATTTTCGAGCGGGAGCTGGA
CCTGATGAGAGTGGATAACCTGCCTAATAGCGGAGGCAGTAAAAGAACAGCAGACGGGAGTGAGTTTGAG
CCCAAGAAAAAGAGAAAGGTGGGATCCGGCGCAACAAACTTCTCTCTGCTGAAACAAGCCGGAGATGTCG
AAGAGAATCCTGGACCGGTGAGCAAGGGCGAGGAGCTGTTCACCGGGGTGGTGCCCATCCTGGTCGAGCT
GGACGGCGACGTAAACGGCCACAAGTTCAGCGTGTCCGGCGAGGGCGAGGGCGATGCCACCTACGGCAAG
CTGACCCTGAAGTTCATCTGCACCACCGGCAAGCTGCCCGTGCCCTGGCCCACCCTCGTGACCACCCTGA
CCTACGGCGTGCAGTGCTTCAGCCGCTACCCCGACCACATGAAGCAGCACGACTTCTTCAAGTCCGCCAT
GCCCGAAGGCTACGTCCAGGAGCGCACCATCTTCTTCAAGGACGACGGCAACTACAAGACCCGCGCCGAG
GTGAAGTTCGAGGGCGACACCCTGGTGAACCGCATCGAGCTGAAGGGCATCGACTTCAAGGAGGACGGCA
ACATCCTGGGGCACAAGCTGGAGTACAACTACAACAGCCACAACGTCTATATCATGGCCGACAAGCAGAA
GAACGGCATCAAGGTGAACTTCAAGATCCGCCACAACATCGAGGACGGCAGCGTGCAGCTCGCCGACCAC
TACCAGCAGAACACCCCCATCGGCGACGGCCCCGTGCTGCTGCCCGACAACCACTACCTGAGCACCCAGT
CCGCCCTGAGCAAAGACCCCAACGAGAAGCGCGATCACATGGTCCTGCTGGAGTTCGTGACCGCCGCCGG
GATCACTCTCGGCATGGACGAGCTGTACAAGTCCGGACTCAGATCTCGAGAGGAGGAGGAGGAGACAGAC
AGCAGGATGCCCCACCTCGACAGCCCCGGCAGCTCCCAGCCGAGACGCTCCTTCCTCTCAAGGGTGATCA
GGGCAGCGCTACCGTTGCAGCTGCTTCTGCTGCTGCTGCTGCTCCTGGCCTGCCTGCTACCTGCCTCTGA
AGATGACTACAGCTGCACCCAGGCCAACAACTTTGCCCGATCCTTCTACCCCATGCTGCGGTACACCAAC
GGGCCACCTCCCACCTAAACGCGTTAAGTCGACAATCAACCTCTGGATTACAAAATTTGTGAAAGATTGA
CTGGTATTCTTAACTATGTTGCTCCTTTTACGCTATGTGGATACGCTGCTTTAATGCCTTTGTATCATGC
TATTGCTTCCCGTATGGCTTTCATTTTCTCCTCCTTGTATAAATCCTGGTTGCTGTCTCTTTATGAGGAG
TTGTGGCCCGTTGTCAGGCAACGTGGCGTGGTGTGCACTGTGTTTGCTGACGCAACCCCCACTGGTTGGG
GCATTGCCACCACCTGTCAGCTCCTTTCCGGGACTTTCGCTTTCCCCCTCCCTATTGCCACGGCGGAACT
CATCGCCGCCTGCCTTGCCCGCTGCTGGACAGGGGCTCGGCTGTTGGGCACTGACAATTCCGTGGTGTTG
TCGGGGAAATCATCGTCCTTTCCTTGGCTGCTCGCCTGTGTTGCCACCTGGATTCTGCGCGGGACGTCCT
TCTGCTACGTCCCTTCGGCCCTCAATCCAGCGGACCTTCCTTCCCGCGGCCTGCTGCCGGCTCTGCGGCC
TCTTCCGCGTCTTCGCCTTCGCCCTCAGACGAGTCGGATCTCCCTTTGGGCCGCCTCCCCGCGTCGACTT
TAAGACCAATGACTTACAAGGCAGCTGTAGATCTTAGCCACTTTTTAAAAGAAAAGGGGGGACTGGAAGG
GCTAATTCACTCCCAACGAAGACAAGATCTGCTTTTTGCTTGTACTGGGTCTCTCTGGTTAGACCAGATC
TGAGCCTGGGAGCTCTCTGGCTAACTAGGGAACCCACTGCTTAAGCCTCAATAAAGCTTGCCTTGAGTGC
TTCAAGTAGTGTGTGCCCGTCTGTTGTGTGACTCTGGTAACTAGAGATCCCTCAGACCCTTTTAGTCAGT
GTGGAAAATCTCTAGCAGGGCCCGTTTAAACCCGCTGATCAGCCTCGACTGTGCCTTCTAGTTGCCAGCC
ATCTGTTGTTTGCCCCTCCCCCGTGCCTTCCTTGACCCTGGAAGGTGCCACTCCCACTGTCCTTTCCTAA
TAAAATGAGGAAATTGCATCGCATTGTCTGAGTAGGTGTCATTCTATTCTGGGGGGTGGGGTGGGGCAGG
ACAGCAAGGGGGAGGATTGGGAAGACAATAGCAGGCATGCTGGGGATGCGGTGGGCTCTATGGCTTCTGA
GGCGGAAAGAACCAGCTGGGGCTCTAGGGGGTATCCCC
[124 nt withheld, positions 6199-6322]
C
[91 nt withheld, positions 6324-6414]
A
[49 nt withheld, positions 6416-6464]
CCTTTGACGTTGGAGTCCACGTTCTTT
[37 nt withheld, positions 6492-6528]
ACCCTATCTCGGTCTATTCTTTTGATTTATAAGGGATTTTGCCGATTTCGGCCTATTGGTTAAAAAATGA
GCTGATTTAACAAAAATTTAACGCGAATTAATTCTGTGGAATGTGTGTCAGTTAGGGTGTGGAAAGTCCC
CAGGCTCCCCAGCAGGCAGAAGTATGCAAAGCATGCATCTCAATTAGTCAGCAACCAGGTGTGGAAAGTC
CCCAGGCTCCCCAGCAGGCAGAAGTATGCAAAGCATGCATCTCAATTAGTCAGCAACCATAGTCCCGCCC
CTAACTCCGCCCATCCCGCCCCTAACTCCGCCCAGTTCCGCCCATTCTCCGCCCCATGGCTGACTAATTT
TTTTTATTTATGCAGAGGCCGAGGCCGCCTCTGCCTCTGAGCTATTCCAGAAGTAGTGAGGAGGCTTTTT
TGGAGGCCTAGGCTTTTGCAAAAAGCTCCCGGGAGCTTGTATATCCATTTTCGGATCTGATCAGCACGTG
TTGACAATTAATCATCGGCATAGTATATCGGCATAGTATAATACGACAAGGTGAGGAACTAAACCATGGC
CAAGTTGACCAGTGCCGTTCCGGTGCTCACCGCGCGCGACGTCGCCGGAGCGGTCGAGTTCTGGACCGAC
CGGCTCGGGTTCTCCCGGGACTTCGTGGAGGACGACTTCGCCGGTGTGGTCCGGGACGACGTGACCCTGT
TCATCAGCGCGGTCCAGGACCAGGTGGTGCCGGACAACACCCTGGCCTGGGTGTGGGTGCGCGGCCTGGA
CGAGCTGTACGCCGAGTGGTCGGAGGTCGTGTCCACGAACTTCCGGGACGCCTCCGGGCCGGCCATGACC
GAGATCGGCGAGCAGCCGTGGGGGCGGGAGTTCGCCCTGCGCGACCCGGCCGGCAACTGCGTGCACTTCG
TGGCCGAGGAGCAGGACTGACACGTGCTACGAGATTTCGATTCCACCGCCGCCTTCTATGAAAGGTTGGG
CTTCGGAATCGTTTTCCGGGACGCCGGCTGGATGATCCTCCAGCGCGGGGATCTCATGCTGGAGTTCTTC
GCCCACCCCAACTTGTTTATTGCAGCTTATAATGGTTACAAATAAAGCAATAGCATCACAAATTTCACAA
ATAAAGCATTTTTTTCACTGCATTCTAGTTGTGGTTTGTCCAAACTCATCAATGTATCTTATCATGTCTG
TATACCGTCGACCTCTAGCTAGAGCTTGGCGTAATCATGGTCATAGCTGTTTCCTGTGTGAAATTGTTAT
CCGCTCACAATTCCACACAACATACGAGCCGGAAGCATAAAGTGTAAAGCCTGGGGTGCCTAATGAGTGA
GCTAACTCACATTAATTGCGTTGCGCTCACTGCCCGCTTTCCAGTCGGGAAACCTGTCGTGCCAGCTGCA
TTAATGAATCGGCCAACGCGCGGGGAGAGGCGGTTTGCGTATTGGGCGCTCTTCCGCTTCCTCGCTCACT
GACTCGCTGCGCTCGGTCGTTCGGCTGCGGCGAGCGGTATCAGCTCACTCAAAGGCGGTAATACGGTTAT
CCACAGAATCAGGGGATAACGCAGGAAAGAACATGTGAGCAAAAGGCCAGCAAAAGGCCAGGAACCGTAA
AAAGGCCGCGTTGCTGGCGTTTTTCCATAGGCTCCGCCCCCCTGACGAGCATCACAAAAATCGACGCTCA
AGTCAGAGGTGGCGAAACCCGACAGGACTATAAAGATACCAGGCGTTTCCCCCTGGAAGCTCCCTCGTGC
GCTCTCCTGTTCCGACCCTGCCGCTTACCGGATACCTGTCCGCCTTTCTCCCTTCGGGAAGCGTGGCGCT
TTCTCATAGCTCACGCTGTAGGTATCTCAGTTCGGTGTAGGTCGTTCGCTCCAAGCTGGGCTGTGTGCAC
GAACCCCCCGTTCAGCCCGACCGCTGCGCCTTATCCGGTAACTATCGTCTTGAGTCCAACCCGGTAAGAC
ACGACTTATCGCCACTGGCAGCAGCCACTGGTAACAGGATTAGCAGAGCGAGGTATGTAGGCGGTGCTAC
AGAGTTCTTGAAGTGGTGGCCTAACTACGGCTACACTAGAAGAACAGTATTTGGTATCTGCGCTCTGCTG
AAGCCAGTTACCTTCGGAAAAAGAGTTGGTAGCTCTTGATCCGGCAAACAAACCACCGCTGGTAGCGGTG
GTTTTTTTGTTTGCAAGCAGCAGATTACGCGCAGAAAAAAAGGATCTCAAGAAGATCCTTTGATCTTTTC
TACGGGGTCTGACGCTCAGTGGAACGAAAACTCACGTTAAGGGATTTTGGTCATGAGATTATCAAAAAGG
ATCTTCACCTAGATCCTTTTAAATTAAAAATGAAGTTTTAAATCAATCTAAAGTATATATGAGTAAACTT
GGTCTGACAGTTACCAATGCTTAATCAGTGAGGCACCTATCTCAGCGATCTGTCTATTTCGTTCATCCAT
AGTTGCCTGACTCCCCGTCGTGTAGATAACTACGATACGGGAGGGCTTACCATCTGGCCCCAGTGCTGCA
ATGATACCGCGAGACCCACGCTCACCGGCTCCAGATTTATCAGCAATAAACCAGCCAGCCGGAAGGGCCG
AGCGCAGAAGTGGTCCTGCAACTTTATCCGCCTCCATCCAGTCTATTAATTGTTGCCGGGAAGCTAGAGT
AAGTAGTTCGCCAGTTAATAGTTTGCGCAACGTTGTTGCCATTGCTACAGGCATCGTGGTGTCACGCTCG
TCGTTTGGTATGGCTTCATTCAGCTCCGGTTCCCAACGATCAAGGCGAGTTACATGATCCCCCATGTTGT
GCAAAAAAGCGGTTAGCTCCTTCGGTCCTCCGATCGTTGTCAGAAGTAAGTTGGCCGCAGTGTTATCACT
CATGGTTATGGCAGCACTGCATAATTCTCTTACTGTCATGCCATCCGTAAGATGCTTTTCTGTGACTGGT
GAGTACTCAACCAAGTCATTCTGAGAATAGTGTATGCGGCGACCGAGTTGCTCTTGCCCGGCGTCAATAC
GGGATAATACCGCGCCACATAGCAGAACTTTAAAAGTGCTCATCATTGGAAAACGTTCTTCGGGGCGAAA
ACTCTCAAGGATCTTACCGCTGTTGAGATCCAGTTCGATGTAACCCACTCGTGCACCCAACTGATCTTCA
GCATCTTTTACTTTCACCAGCGTTTCTGGGTGAGCAAAAACAGGAAGGCAAAATGCCGCAAAAAAGGGAA
TAAGGGCGACACGGAAATGTTGAATACTCATACTCTTCCTTTTTCAATATTATTGAAGCATTTATCAGGG
TTATTGTCTCATGAGCGGATACATATTTGAATGTATTTAGAAAAATAAACAAATAGGGGTTCCGCGCACA
TTTCCCCGAAAAGTGCCACCTGACGTCGACGGATCGGGAGATCTCCCGATCCCCTATGGTGCACTCTCAG
TACAATCTGCTCTGATGCCGCATAGTTAAGCCAGTATCTGCTCCCTGCTTGTGTGTTGGAGGTCGCTGAG
TAGTGCGCGAGCAAAATTTAAGCTACAACAAGGCAAGGCTTGACCGACAATTGCATGAAGAATCTGCTTA
GGGTTAGGCGTTTTGCGCTGCTTCGCGATGTACGGGCCAGATATACGCGTTGACATTGATTATTGACTAG
TTATTAATAGTAATCAATTACGGGGTCATTAGTTCATAGCCCATATATGGAGTTCCGCGTTACATAACTT
ACGGTAAATGGCCCGCCTGGCTGACCGCCCAACGACCCCCGCCCATTGACGTCAATAATGACGTATGTTC
CCATAGTAACGCCAATAGGGACTTTCCATTGACGTCAATGGGTGGAGTATTTACGGTAAACTGCCCACTT
GGCAGTACATCAAGTGTATCATATGCCAAGTACGCCCCCTATTGACGTCAATGACGGTAAATGGCCCGCC
TGGCATTATGCCCAGTACATGACCTTATGGGACTTTCCTACTTGGCAGTACATCTACGTATTAGTCATCG
CTATTACCATGGTGATGCGGTTTTGGCAGTACATCAATGGGCGTGGATAGCGGTTTGACTCACGGGGATT
TCCAAGTCTCCACCCCATTGACGTCAATGGGAGTTTGTTTTGGCACCAAAATCAACGGGACTTTCCAAAA
TGTCGTAACAACTCCGCCCCATTGACGCAAATGGGCGGTAGGCGTGTACGGTGGGAGGTCTATATAAGCA
GCGCGTTTTGCCTGTACTGGGTCTCTCTGGTTAGACCAGATCTGAGCCTGGGAGCTCTCTGGCTAACTAG
GGAACCCACTGCTTAAGCCTCAATAAAGCTTGCCTTGAGTGCTTCAAGTAGTGTGTGCCCGTCTGTTGTG
TGACTCTGGTAACTAGAGATCCCTCAGACCCTTTTAGTCAGTGTGGAAAATCTCTAGCAGTGGCGCCCGA
ACAGGGACTTGAAAGCGAAAGGGAAACCAGAGGAGCTCTCTCGACGCAGGACTCGGCTTGCTGAAGCGCG
CACGGCAAGAGGCGAGGGGCGGCGACTGGTGAGTACGCCAAAAATTTTGACTAGCGGAGGCTAGAAGGAG
AGAGATGGGTGCGAGAGCGTCAGTATTAAGCGGGGGAGAATTAGATCGCGATGGGAAAAAATTCGGTTAA
GGCCAGGGGGAAAGAAAAAATATAAATTAAAACATATAGTATGGGCAAGCAGGGAGCTAGAACGATTCGC
AGTTAATCCTGGCCTGTTAGAAACATCAGAAGGCTGTAGACAAATACTGGGACAGCTACAACCATCCCTT
CAGACAGGATCAGAAGAACTTAGATCATTATATAATACAGTAGCAACCCTCTATTGTGTGCATCAAAGGA
TAGAGATAAAAGACACCAAGGAAGCTTTAGACAAGATAGAGGAAGAGCAAAACAAAAGTAAGACCACCGC
ACAGCAAGCGGCCGCTGATCTTCAGACCTGGAGGAGGAGATATGAGGGACAATTGGAGAAGTGAATTATA
TAAATATAAAGTAGTAAAAATTGAACCATTAGGAGTAGCACCCACCAAGGCAAAGAGAAGAGTGGTGCAG
AGAGAAAAAAGAGCAGTGGGAAT
Features (pLannotate 1.2.2; 36 found; start..end, strand, type, name):
      1..234     +  misc_feature   RRE: The Rev response element (RRE) of HIV-1 allows for Rev-dependent mRNA export from the nucleus to the cytoplasm.
    611..711     +  CDS            Rev (fragment): human immunodeficiency virus 1 (HIV-1) Rev protein; rev; enhances nuclear export of unspliced and incompletely spliced viral mRNAs
    761..878     +  misc_feature   cPPT/CTS: central polypurine tract and central termination sequence of HIV-1
    944..1184    +  promoter       U6 promoter: RNA polymerase III promoter for human U6 snRNA
   1214..1289    +  misc_RNA       gRNA scaffold: guide RNA scaffold for the Streptococcus pyogenes CRISPR/Cas9 system
   1328..1775    +  promoter       hSyn promoter: human synapsin I promoter; confers neuron-specific expression (Kügler et al., 2003)
   1857..3458    +  CDS            Cas9(N): N-terminal portion of Streptococcus pyogenes Cas9 (Zetsche et al., 2015)
   3459..3575    +  CDS            dCas9(C) (fragment): C-terminal portion of catalytically inactive Streptococcus pyogenes dCas9 carrying the N863A mutation (Zetsche et al., 2015)
   3573..3872    +  CDS            dnaE-N (fragment): DPO3A_SYNY3 - Experimental evidence at protein level: Swiss-Prot protein existence level 1. DNA polymerase III is a complex, multichain enzyme responsible for most of the replicative synthesis in bacteria. This DNA polymerase also exhibits 3' to 5' exonuclease activity. The alpha chain is the DNA polymerase (By similarity). From Synechocystis sp. (strain PCC 6803 / Kazusa).
   4007..4722    +  CDS            EGFP (fragment): the original enhanced GFP (Yang et al., 1996) mammalian codon-optimized
   4713..4985    +  CDS            SYNE3 (fragment): SYNE3_HUMAN - Also known as C14orf139 From Homo sapiens (Human).
   5004..5592    +  misc_feature   WPRE: woodchuck hepatitis virus posttranscriptional regulatory element
   5643..5662    +  misc_feature   cPPT/CTS (fragment): central polypurine tract and central termination sequence of HIV-1
   5664..5897    +  LTR            3' LTR (ΔU3): self-inactivating 3' long terminal repeat (LTR) from HIV-1
   5929..6153    +  polyA_signal   bGH poly(A) signal: bovine growth hormone polyadenylation signal
   6157..6178    +  promoter       SV40 promoter (fragment): SV40 enhancer and early promoter
   6199..6627    +  rep_origin     f1 ori (sequence partly withheld): f1 bacteriophage origin of replication; arrow indicates direction of (+) strand synthesis
   6641..6970    +  promoter       SV40 promoter: SV40 enhancer and early promoter
   7018..7065    +  promoter       EM7 promoter: synthetic bacterial promoter&nbsp
   7084..7458    +  CDS            BleoR: antibiotic-binding protein; Sh ble from Streptoalloteichus hindustanus; confers resistance to bleomycin, phleomycin, and Zeocin™
   7468..7593    +  CDS            ble (fragment): BLE_KLEPN - Experimental evidence at protein level: Swiss-Prot protein existence level 1. Binding protein with a strong affinity to the bleomycin family of antibiotics. Binds to CL990; an antimitotic-antibiotic compound. From Klebsiella pneumoniae.
   7588..7709    +  polyA_signal   SV40 poly(A) signal: SV40 polyadenylation signal
   7780..7802    -  protein_bind   lac operator (fragment): The lac repressor binds to the lac operator to inhibit transcription in E. coli. This inhibition can be relieved by adding lactose or isopropyl-β-D-thiogalactopyranoside (IPTG). lac repressor encoded by lacI
   7806..7836    -  promoter       lac promoter: promoter for the E. coli lac operon
   7851..7872    -  protein_bind   CAP binding site: CAP binding activates transcription in the presence of cAMP. E. coli catabolite activator protein
   7885..7977    -  CDS            lacI (fragment): lac repressor; lacI; The lac repressor binds to the lac operator to inhibit transcription in E. coli. This inhibition can be relieved by adding lactose or isopropyl-β-D-thiogalactopyranoside (IPTG).
   8160..8748    -  rep_origin     ori: high-copy-number ColE1/pMB1/pBR322/pUC origin of replication
   8919..9779    -  CDS            AmpR: β-lactamase; bla; confers resistance to ampicillin, carbenicillin, and related antibiotics
   9780..9884    -  promoter       AmpR promoter: bla
   9943..9995    -  misc_feature   bom (fragment): basis of mobility region from pBR322
  10150..10529   +  enhancer       CMV enhancer: human cytomegalovirus immediate early enhancer
  10530..10729   +  promoter       CMV promoter: human cytomegalovirus (CMV) immediate early promoter
  10747..10927   +  LTR            5' LTR (truncated): truncated 5' long terminal repeat (LTR) from HIV-1
  10974..11099   +  misc_feature   HIV-1 Ψ: packaging signal of human immunodeficiency virus type 1
  11083..11446   +  CDS            HIV-1 gag (fragment): gag protein from human immunodeficiency virus 1; gag
  11431..11589   +  CDS            env (fragment): ENV_HV1W1 - Experimental evidence at protein level: Swiss-Prot protein existence level 1. [Transmembrane protein gp41]: Acts as a class I viral fusion protein. Under the current model, the protein has at least 3 conformational states: pre-fusion native state, pre-hairpin intermediate state, and post-fusion hairpin state. During fusion of viral and target intracellular membranes, the coiled coil regions (heptad repeats) assume a trimer-of-hairpins structure, positioning the fusion peptide in close proximity to the C-terminal region of the ectodomain. The formation of this structure appears to d
