[The description below was written by a language model from this plasmid's Addgene catalogue record and pLannotate feature annotations shown in this document.]
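Description:
U6-DNMT1-hSynapsin-PE2-Nterminal-P2A-EGFP-KASH-lenti is a third-generation-style, self-inactivating lentiviral transfer plasmid built on the lentiCRISPRv2 backbone for neuronal delivery of one half of an intein-split prime editor. It is maintained in E. coli through a high-copy ColE1/pUC origin with ampicillin resistance. The backbone also carries an f1 origin and an SV40/EM7-driven bleomycin/Zeocin resistance cassette lying outside the viral genome. The packaged region is framed by a CMV enhancer/promoter-driven truncated HIV-1 5' LTR and a ΔU3 3' LTR followed by a bGH polyadenylation signal. It also contains the Ψ packaging signal, RRE, cPPT/CTS and a WPRE to support packaging, RNA export, nuclear import and transcript stability.

Two expression units sit inside the provirus. A human U6 Pol III promoter drives a guide RNA built on the S. pyogenes Cas9 scaffold and directed at mouse DNMT1. The record does not spell out whether this is the pegRNA or a nicking guide. Downstream, the neuron-specific human synapsin I promoter drives the N-terminal portion of PE2, annotated as the N-terminal part of S. pyogenes Cas9 fused to a DnaE-type N-intein. When the complementary C-terminal half is supplied from a partner vector, trans-splicing of the inteins reconstitutes the full-length editor, getting around lentiviral cargo limits. According to the construct name, a P2A peptide (not annotated in the feature table) links this fragment to EGFP-KASH. The KASH domain, matched here to a nesprin (SYNE3) fragment, anchors the fluorescent marker to the nuclear envelope, so nuclei of transduced neurons can be identified. The plasmid is intended for PE2, PE3 and PE3b prime editing in neurons.
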