Addgene plasmid #135955: U6-DNMT1-hSynapsin-PE2-Nterminal-P2A-EGFP-KASH-lenti
Purpose: Neuronal expression of N-terminal intein-split prime editor v2 (PE2) with EGFP-KASH marker and U6-mDNMT1 cassette. This plasmid is used by PE2, PE3, and PE3b
Depositing lab: David Liu. Depositing organization: Broad Institute. Publication: Search-and-replace genome editing without double-strand breaks or donor DNA. Anzalone AV, Randolph PB, Davis JR, Sousa AA, Koblan LW, Levy JM, Chen PJ, Wilson C, Newby GA, Raguram A, Liu DR. Nature. 2019 Oct 21. pii: 10.1038/s41586-019-1711-4. doi: 10.1038/s41586-019-1711-4. PubMed 31634902.
Backbone
  Vector backbone: lentiCRISPRv2
  Vector type: Mammalian Expression, Lentiviral
Growth in bacteria
  Bacterial resistance: Ampicillin, 100 μg/mL
  Growth temperature: 37°C
  Growth strain: NEB Stable
  Copy number: High Copy
Gene/Insert
  Gene/Insert name: Prime editor v2 (PE2) N-terminal
  Species: Synthetic
  Promoter: hSynapsin
  Cloning method: Gibson Cloning
Terms and licenses: Academic/Nonprofit Terms; Industry Terms: Not Available to Industry
How to cite: U6-DNMT1-hSynapsin-PE2-Nterminal-P2A-EGFP-KASH-lenti was a gift from David Liu (Addgene plasmid # 135955 ; http://n2t.net/addgene:135955 ; RRID:Addgene_135955)
